>Addgene plasmid #190389 | JAB2602 | addgene full sequence | sequence record 393424 | Addgene NGS Result
GAATTAGACTCTTGGCAGGATATATTGTGGTGTAACGTTAAGCTTTGGTTGTCGACGAGTCAGTAATAAA
CGGCGTCAAAGTGGTTGCAGCCGGCACACACGAGTCGTGTTTATCAACTCAAAGCACAAATACTTTTCCT
CAACCTAAAAATAAGGCAATTAGCCAAAAACAACTTTGCGTGTAAACAACGCTCAATACACGTGTCATTT
TATTATTAGCTATTGCTTCACCGCCTTAGCTTTCTCGTGACCTAGTCGTCCTCGTCTTTTCTTCTTCTTC
TTCTATAAAACAATACCCAAAGAGCTCTTCTTCTTCACAATTCAGATTTCAATTTCTCAAAATCTTAAAA
ACTTTCTCTCAATTCTCTCTACCGTGATCAAGGTAAATTTCTGTGTTCCTTATTCTCTCAAAATCTTCGA
TTTTGTTTTCGTTCGATCCCAATTTCGTATATGTTCTTTGGTTTAGATTCTGTTAATCTTAGATCGTAGA
CGATTTTCTGGGTTTGATCGTTAGATATCATCTTAATTCTCGATTAGGGTTTCATAGATATCATCCGATT
TGTTCAAATAATTTGAGTTTTGTCGAATAATTACTCTTCGATTTGTGATTTCTATCTAGATCTGGTGTTA
GTTTCTAGTTTGTGCGATCGAATTTGTCGATTAATCTGAGTTTTTCTGATTAACAGCACCATGGCAAAGG
ATGTGGAAGCCGTTCCCGGAGAAGGATTTCAGACAAGAGACTATCAAGATCCGCCACCAGCTCCGTTTAT
TGATGGAGCGGAGCTAAAGAAGTGGTCTTTCTACAGAGCAGTTATCGCAGAGTTCGTAGCCACTCTCCTC
TTCTTATACATCACCGTTTTGACAGTCATCGGTTACAAGATTCAGTCCGATACTGATGCCGGTGGCGTAG
ATTGCGGCGGAGTTGGAATCCTCGGTATCGCTTGGGCCTTTGGTGGTATGATCTTCATCCTCGTCTACTG
CACCGCCGGTATCTCTGGTGGTCACATTAACCCAGCGGTGACATTTGGGCTATTCTTGGCACGTAAAGTG
TCGTTACCTAGGGCCCTATTGTACATAATCGCTCAGTGTTTGGGTGCGATTTGTGGAGTTGGTTTTGTCA
AAGCCTTCCAAAGCTCTTACTACACCCGTTACGGAGGTGGAGCCAACTCTCTAGCCGATGGCTACAGCAC
AGGGACCGGTCTAGCCGCAGAGATCATTGGTACTTTCGTTCTTGTCTACACCGTATTCTCTGCCACTGAC
CCCAAACGTAGTGCCAGAGACTCCCACGTTCCGGTGTTGGCGCCACTTCCAATCGGATTTGCCGTGTTCA
TGGTACATTTGGCTACCATTCCCATTACCGGAACCGGAATTAACCCGGCAAGGAGTTTCGGAGCTGCCGT
AATCTACAACAAGAGCAAGCCATGGGATGACCACTGGATATTTTGGGTTGGACCATTCATTGGAGCTGCG
ATAGCTGCATTCTACCACCAATTCGTTCTAAGAGCTTCAGGTTCTAAGTCTCTTGGATCATTCAGAAGTG
CTGCCAACGTCGGATCCATGGTGAGCAAGGGCGAGGAGGATAACATGGCCATCATCAAGGAGTTCATGCG
CTTCAAGGTGCACATGGAGGGCTCCGTGAACGGCCACGAGTTCGAGATCGAGGGCGAGGGCGAGGGCCGC
CCCTACGAGGGCACCCAGACCGCCAAGCTGAAGGTGACCAAGGGTGGCCCCCTGCCCTTCGCCTGGGACA
TCCTGTCCCCTCAGTTCATGTACGGCTCCAAGGCCTACGTGAAGCACCCCGCCGACATCCCCGACTACTT
GAAGCTGTCCTTCCCCGAGGGCTTCAAGTGGGAGCGCGTGATGAACTTCGAGGACGGCGGCGTGGTGACC
GTGACCCAGGACTCCTCCCTGCAGGACGGCGAGTTCATCTACAAGGTGAAGCTGCGCGGCACCAACTTCC
CCTCCGACGGCCCCGTAATGCAGAATAAGACCATGGGCTGGGAGGCCTCCTCCGAGCGGATGTACCCCGA
GGACGGCGCCCTGAAGGGCGAGATCAAGCAGAGGCTGAAGCTGAAGGACGGCGGCCACTACGACGCTGAG
GTCAAGACCACCTACAAGGCCAAGAAGCCCGTGCAGCTGCCCGGCGCCTACAACGTCAACATCAAGTTGG
ACATCACCTCCCACAACGAGGACTACACCATCGTGGAACAGTACGAACGCGCCGAGGGCCGCCACTCCAC
CGGCGGCATGGAGGAGCTGTACAAGTAAAGCGGCCGCCCGGCTGCAGATCGTTCAAACATTTGGCAATAA
AGTTTCTTAAGATTGAATCCTGTTGCCGGTCTTGCGATGATTATCATATAATTTCTGTTGAATTACGTTA
AGCATGTAATAATTAACATGTAATGCATGACGTTATTTATGAGATGGGTTTTTATGATTAGAGTCCCGCA
ATTATACATTTAATACGCGATAGAAAACAAAATATAGCGCGCAAACTAGGATAAATTATCGCGCGCGGTG
TCATCTATGTTACTAGATCGGGGCGCGCCCTCGAGGGTCTCTAATGATAGAAAAGTTGGCGCGGCCGCGA
ATTTCTATCGATCTATAGATAATGTTTTCTATCGATCTATAGATAATGTTTTCTATCGATCTATAGATAA
TAGTTTCTATCGATCTATAGATAATCGGGTCTAAGCTAGCTAGGCCACCCACAATCCCACTATCCTTTCG
CAAGACCCTTCCTCTATATAAGGAAGTTCATTTCATTTGGAGAGAACACGGGGGACTCTAGACACCATGG
TGAGTAAAGGAGAAGAACTTTTCACTGGAGTTGTCCCAATTCTTGTTGAATTAGATGGTGATGTTAATGG
GCACAAATTTTCTGTCAGTGGAGAGGGTGAAGGTGATGCAACATACGGAAAACTTACCCTTAAATTTATT
TGCACTACTGGAAAACTACCTGTTCCATGGCCAACCCTGGTCACCACCCTGACCTACGTAAGTTTCTGCT
TCTACCTTTGATATATATATAATAATTATCATTAATTAGTAGTAATATAATATTTCAAATATTTTTTTCA
AAATAAAAGAATGTAGTATATAGCAATTGCTTTTCTGTAGTTTATAAGTGTGTATATTTTAATTTATAAC
TTTTCTAATATATGACCAAAATTTGTTGATGTGCAGGGCGTGCAGTGCTTCTCCCGTTACCCTGATCATA
TGAAGCGGCACGACTTCTTCAAGAGCGCCATGCCTGAGGGATACGTGCAGGAGAGGACCATCTTCTTCAA
GGACGACGGGAACTACAAGACACGTGCTGAAGTCAAGTTTGAGGGTGACACCCTCGTCAACAGGATCGAG
CTTAAGGGAATCGATTTCAAGGAGGACGGAAACATCCTCGGCCACAAGTTGGAATACAACTACAACTCCC
ACAACGTATACATCATGGCCGACAAGCAAAAGAACGGCATCAAAGCCAACTTCAAGACCCGCCACAACAT
CGAGGACGGCGGCGTGCAACTCGCTGATCATTATCAACAAAATACTCCAATTGGCGATGGCCCTGTCCTT
TTACCAGACAACCATTACCTGTCCACACAATCTGCCCTTTCGAAAGATCCCAACGAAAAGAGAGATCACA
TGGTCCTTCTTGAGTTTGTAACAGCTGCTGGGATTACACATGGCATGGATGAACTATACAAACCTAAGAA
AAAGCGTAAGGTCGAGGACCCTTAATGTCAAGCCATTCTCTCGCAGATGATGTTCACTTTGTGTTTTACT
TCCTTTATGCATTCACAGCAATAAAAGAAAGAAATCTCCATCGCTTTTGGTTTTCTTCTCTGTCTTAAGT
TAGTCGTTTTCGTGTCTAATCTATTACTTATCATTGTAATAGACTCTTCTTCTATTGAGATTTGAATATA
AACTAAAACACATTCCATTTTACTGTGTTCTCAACATTCAGAATGCAAACGGACTAACCGTAGTGACTCG
GCTTCTAATGTAGTTTAAACTGAAGGCGGGAAACGACAATCTGATCCAAGCTCAAGCTAAGCTTGCATGC
CTGCAGGATATCGTGGATCCAAGCTTGCCACGTGCCGCCACGTGCCGCCACGTGCCGCCACGTGCCTCTA
GAGGATCCATCTCCACTGACGTAAGGGATGACGCACAATCCCACTATCCTTCGCAAGACCCTTCCTCTAT
ATAAGGAAGTTCATTTCATTTGGAGAGGACACGCTGGGATCCCCACCATGGCTGGCGCCGTGGGCAGACC
CAGAAGATCTGCTCCTCGGAGAGCCGGCAAGAACCCCCGGGAAGAGATTCTGGATGCCAGCGCCGAGCTG
TTCACCAGACAGGGCTTTGCCACCACCAGCACCCACCAGATTGCCGACGCTGTGGGCATCAGACAGGCCA
GCCTGTACTACCACTTCCCCAGCAAGACCGAGATCTTCCTGACCCTGCTGAAAAGCACCGTGGAACCCTC
CACCGTGCTGGCCGAGGATCTGTCTACCCTGGACGCCGGACCCGAAATGAGACTGTGGGCTATCGTGGCC
AGCGAAGTGCGGCTGCTGCTGAGCACCAAGTGGAACGTGGGCCGGCTGTACCAGCTGCCCATCGTGGGCT
CTGAGGAATTCGCCGAGTACCACAGCCAGCGCGAGGCCCTGACCAACGTGTTCAGAGATCTGGCCACCGA
GATTGTGGGCGACGACCCCAGAGCCGAACTGCCCTTCCACATCACCATGAGCGTGATCGAGATGCGGCGG
AACGACGGCAAGATCCCTAGCCCTCTGAGCGCCGACTCTCTGCCCGAGACAGCCATTATGCTGGCTGACG
CCTCCCTGGCTGTGCTGGGAGCACCTCTGCCTGCCGACAGAGTGGAAAAGACACTGGAACTGATCAAGCA
GGCCGACGCCAAGGCCCCCCCGACCGACGTCAGCCTGGGGGACGAGCTCCACTTAGACGGCGAGGACGTG
GCGATGGCGCATGCCGACGCGCTAGACGATTTCGATCTGGACATGTTGGGGGACGGGGATTCCCCGGGGC
CGGGATTTACCCCCCACGACTCCGCCCCCTACGGCGCTCTGGATACGGCCGACTTCGAGTTTGAGCAGAT
GTTTACCGATGCCCTTGGAATTGACGAGTACGGTGGGCCGAAGAAGAAGAGGAAGGTTTAGTGTCGGTAC
GCTGAAATCACCAGTCTCTCTCTACAAATCTATCTCTCTCTATTTTCTCCATAAATAATGTGTGAGTAGT
TTCCCGATAAGGGAAATTAGGGTTCTTATAGGGTTTCGCTCATGTGTTGAGCATATAAGAAACCCTTAGT
ATGTATTTGTATTTGTAAAATACTTCTATCAATAAAATTTCTAATTCCTAAAACCAAAATCCAGTACTAA
AATCCAGATCGATGCTTGATACTCGCTTCGAGACCGGGCTAGAGCGGACTAGTTCTAGAGCGGCCGCCAC
CGCGGTGGAGCTCCAGCTTTTGTTCCCTTTAGTGAGGGTTAATTGCGCGCTTGGCGTAATCATGGTCATA
GCTGTTTCCTGTGTGAAATTGTTATCCGCTCACAATTCCACACAACATACGAGCCGGAAGCATAAAGTGT
AAAGCCTGGGGTGCCTAATGAGTGAGCTAACTCACATTAATTGCGTTGCGCTCACTGCCCGCTTTCCAGT
CGGGAAACCTGTCGTGCCAGCTGCATTAATGAATCGGCCAACGCGCGGGGAGAGGCGGTTTGCGTATTGG
GCGCTCTTCCGCTTCCTCGCTCACTGACTCGCTGCGCTCGGTCGTTCGGCTGCGGCGAGCGGTATCAGCT
CACTCAAAGGCGGTAATACGGTTATCCACAGAATCAGGGGATAACGCAGGAAAGAACATGAAGGCCTTGA
CAGGATATATTGGCGGGTAAACTAAGTCGCTGTATGTGTTTGTTTGAGATCTCATGTGAGCAAAAGGCCA
GCAAAAGGCCAGGAACCGTAAAAAGGCCGCGTTGCTGGCGTTTTTCCATAGGCTCCGCCCCCCTGACGAG
CATCACAAAAATCGACGCTCAAGTCAGAGGTGGCGAAACCCGACAGGACTATAAAGATACCAGGCGTTTC
CCCCTGGAAGCTCCCTCGTGCGCTCTCCTGTTCCGACCCTGCCGCTTACCGGATACCTGTCCGCCTTTCT
CCCTTCGGGAAGCGTGGCGCTTTCTCATAGCTCACGCTGTAGGTATCTCAGTTCGGTGTAGGTCGTTCGC
TCCAAGCTGGGCTGTGTGCACGAACCCCCCGTTCAGCCCGACCGCTGCGCCTTATCCGGTAACTATCGTC
TTGAGTCCAACCCGGTAAGACACGACTTATCGCCACTGGCAGCAGCCACTGGTAACAGGATTAGCAGAGC
GAGGTATGTAGGCGGTGCTACAGAGTTCTTGAAGTGGTGGCCTAACTACGGCTACACTAGAAGGACAGTA
TTTGGTATCTGCGCTCTGCTGAAGCCAGTTACCTTCGGAAAAAGAGTTGGTAGCTCTTGATCCGGCAAAC
AAACCACCGCTGGTAGCGGTGGTTTTTTTGTTTGCAAGCAGCAGATTACGCGCAGAAAAAAAGGATCTCA
AGAAGATCCTTTGATCTTTTCTACGGGGTCTGACGCTCAGTGGAACGAAAACTCACGTTAAGGGATTTTG
GTCATGCATTCTAGGTACTAAAACAATTCATCCAGTAAAATATAATATTTTATTTTCTCCCAATCAGGCT
TGATCCCCAGTAAGTCAAAAAATAGCTCGACATACTGTTCTTCCCCGATATCCTCCCTGATCGACCGGAC
GCAGAAGGCAATGTCATACCACTTGTCCGCCCTGCCGCTTCTCCCAAGATCAATAAAGCCACTTACTTTG
CCATCTTTCACAAAGATGTTGCTGTCACCCAGGTCGCCGTGGGAAAAGACAAGTTCCTCTTCGGGCTTTT
CCGTCTTTAAAAAATCATACAGCTCGCGCGGATCTTTAAATGGAGTATCTTCTTCCCAGTTTTCGCAATC
CACATCGGCCAGATCGTTATTCAGTAAGTAATCCAATTCGGCTAAGCGGCTGTCTAAGCTATTCGTATAG
GGACAATCCGATATGTCGATGGAGTGAAAGAGCCTGATGCACTCCGCATACAGCTCGATAATCTTTTCAG
GGCTTTGTTCATCTTCATACTCTTCCGAGCAAAGGACGCCATCGGCCTCACTCATGAGCAGATTGCTCCA
GCCATCATGCCGTTCAAAGTGCAGGACCTTTGGAACAGGCAGCTTTCCTTCCAGCCATAGCATCATGTCC
TTTTCCCGTTCCACATCATAGGTGGTCCCTTTATACCGGCTGTCCGTCATTTTTAAATATAGGTTTTCAT
TTTCTCCCACCAGCTTATATACCTTAGCAGGTGACATTCCTTCCGTATCTTTTACGCAGCGGTATTTTTC
GATCAGTTTTTTCAATTCCGGTGATATTCTCATTTTAGCCATTTATTATTTCCTTCCTCTTTTCTACAGT
ATTTAAAGATACCCCAAGAAGCTAATTATAACAAGACGAACTCCAATTCACTGTTCCTTGCATTCTAAAA
CCTTAAATACCAGAAAACAGCTTTTTCAAAGTTGTTTTCAAAGTTGGCGTATAACATAGTATCGACGGAG
CCGATTTTGAAACCGCGGTGATCACAGGCAGCAACGCTCTGTCATCGTTACAATCAACATGCTACCCTCC
GCGAGATCATCCGTGTTTCAAACCCGGCAGCTTATTGTGCAATGTAACATCAGAGATTTTGAGACACAAC
GTGGCTTTGTTGAATAAATCGAACTTTTGCTGAGTTGAAGGATCAGATCACGCATCTTCCCGACAACGCA
GACCGTTCCGTGGCAAAGCAAAAGTTCAAAATCACCAACTGGTCCACCTACAACAAAGCTCTCATCAACC
GTGGCTCCCTCACTTTCTGGCTGGATGATGGGGCGATTCAGGAGATCCCCATCCAACAGCCCGCCGTCGA
GCGGGCTTTTTTATCCCCGGAAGCCTGTGGATAGAGGGTAGTTATCCACGTGAAACCGCTAATGCCCCGC
AAAGCCTTGATTCACGGGGCTTTCCGGCCCGCTCCAAAAACTATCCACGTGAAATCGCTAATCAGGGTAC
GTGAAATCGCTAATCGGAGTACGTGAAATCGCTAATAAGGTCACGTGAAATCGCTAATCAAAAAGGCACG
TGAGAACGCTAATAGCCCTTTCAGATCAACAGCTTGCAAACACCCCTCGCTCCGGCAAGTAGTTACAGCA
AGTAGTATGTTCAATTAGCTTTTCAATTATGAATATATATATCAATTATTGGTCGCCCTTGGCTTGTGGA
CAATGCGCTACGCGCACCGGCTCCGCCCGTGGACAACCGCAAGCGGTTGCCCACCGTCGAGCGCCTTTGC
CCACAACCCGGCGGCCGGCCGCAACAGATCGTTTTATAAATTTTTTTTTTTGAAAAAGAAAAAGCCCGAA
AGGCGGCAACCTCTCGGGCTTCTGGATTTCCGATCCCCG
Features (pLannotate 1.2.2; 26 found; start..end, strand, type, name):
     13..35      +  misc_feature   LB T-DNA repeat: left border repeat from nopaline C58 T-DNA (truncated)
    691..1551    +  CDS            PIP2-1: PIP21_ARATH - Also known as PIP2A. Experimental evidence at protein level: Swiss-Prot protein existence level 1. Water channel required to facilitate the transport of water across cell membrane. Probably involved in root water uptake. Its function is impaired by Hg(2+). From Arabidopsis thaliana (Mouse-ear cress).
   1558..2267    +  CDS            mCherry (fragment): monomeric derivative of DsRed fluorescent protein (Shaner et al., 2004) mammalian codon-optimized
   2287..2539    +  terminator     NOS terminator: nopaline synthase terminator and poly(A) signal
   2710..2727    +  promoter       35SPPDK promoter (fragment): hybrid promoter consisting of the cauliflower mosaic virus 35S enhancer fused to the maize C4PPDK basal promoter (Yoo et al., 2007)
   2730..2774    +  promoter       minimal CaMV 35S promoter: minimal 35S promoter from cauliflower mosaic virus
   2801..2996    +  CDS            superfolder GFP (fragment): GFP variant that folds robustly even when fused to poorly folded proteins (Pédelacq et al., 2006)
   2998..3186    +  intron         IV2 intron: modified second intron of the potato ST-LS1 gene (Vancanneyt et al., 1990)
   3208..3702    +  CDS            mgfp5 (fragment): GFP with folding enhancement mutations; mgfp5; suitable for expression in plants due to removal of a cryptic intron
   4049..4067    -  misc_feature   MCS (fragment): pUC18/19 multiple cloning site
   4139..4184    +  promoter       35SPPDK promoter (fragment): hybrid promoter consisting of the cauliflower mosaic virus 35S enhancer fused to the maize C4PPDK basal promoter (Yoo et al., 2007)
   4183..4229    +  promoter       minimal CaMV 35S promoter: minimal 35S promoter from cauliflower mosaic virus
   4914..5147    +  CDS            VP16 AD: transcriptional activation domain of herpes simplex virus protein VP16 (Triezenberg et al., 1988; Cousens et al., 1989); UL48
   5224..5400    +  polyA_signal   CaMV poly(A) signal: cauliflower mosaic virus polyadenylation signal
   5438..5473    -  misc_feature   MCS (fragment): pBluescript multiple cloning site
   5486..5504    -  promoter       T3 promoter: promoter for bacteriophage T3 RNA polymerase
   5549..5565    -  protein_bind   lac operator: The lac repressor binds to the lac operator to inhibit transcription in E. coli. This inhibition can be relieved by adding lactose or isopropyl-β-D-thiogalactopyranoside (IPTG). lac repressor encoded by lacI
   5573..5603    -  promoter       lac promoter: promoter for the E. coli lac operon
   5618..5639    -  protein_bind   CAP binding site: CAP binding activates transcription in the presence of cAMP. E. coli catabolite activator protein
   5652..5744    -  CDS            lacI (fragment): lac repressor; lacI; The lac repressor binds to the lac operator to inhibit transcription in E. coli. This inhibition can be relieved by adding lactose or isopropyl-β-D-thiogalactopyranoside (IPTG).
   5746..5870    -  rep_origin     RSF ori (fragment): Plasmids containing the RSF 1030 origin of replication can be propagated in E. coli cells that contain additional plasmids with compatible origins.
   5878..5902    +  misc_feature   RB T-DNA repeat: right border repeat from nopaline C58 T-DNA
   5993..6581    -  rep_origin     ori: high-copy-number ColE1/pMB1/pBR322/pUC origin of replication
   6671..7462    -  CDS            aphA: KKA3_ENTFL - Experimental evidence at protein level: Swiss-Prot protein existence level 1. Resistance to kanamycin and structurally-related aminoglycosides, including amikacin. From Enterococcus faecalis (Streptococcus faecalis).
   7853..7951    +  CDS            TRA2_ECOLX (fragment): Protein predicted: Swiss-Prot protein existence level 4. Required for transposition of transposon Tn903. From Escherichia coli.
   7959..8394    +  rep_origin     pSa ori: origin of replication from bacterial plasmid pSa
