[The description below was written by a language model from this plasmid's Addgene catalogue record and pLannotate feature annotations shown in this document.]
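Description:
JAB2602 is a plant expression plasmid built as a T-DNA binary vector, one of a set of parts for constructing synthetic genetic circuits in eudicot plants. Nopaline-type left and right border repeats flank the payload. This arrangement is used for Agrobacterium-mediated transfer, although the record does not describe the delivery route. Outside the borders, the backbone carries a high-copy ColE1/pUC-type origin for propagation in E. coli, a pSa origin (of the kind found in small pGreen-style binary vectors), and an aphA-type kanamycin resistance gene for bacterial selection. No plant-selectable resistance marker is annotated in the feature table.

The T-DNA holds three transcription units. In the first, inherited from the parental backbone JAB2155, the UBQ10 promoter drives the Arabidopsis aquaporin PIP2A fused to mCherry and terminated by NOS, giving a red fluorescent label on a membrane protein. The second, also from the backbone, expresses a synthetic activator made of the bacterial DNA-binding protein AmtR fused to the herpes simplex VP16 activation domain. It is driven by the promoter named G1090 and ends in a cauliflower mosaic virus poly(A) signal. The automated annotation detects the VP16 portion and 35S-derived core promoter fragments but does not label AmtR or the UBQ10 promoter. The third unit is the insert specific to this plasmid: a synthetic promoter with four AmtR operator sites upstream of a minimal 35S promoter, driving a nuclear-localised GFP with an ADH terminator. The GFP coding sequence is interrupted by the potato ST-LS1 IV2 intron, which restricts functional expression to plant cells rather than bacteria. GFP output therefore reports AmtR-VP16 activation of its cognate promoter, and the mCherry unit provides a separately expressed fluorescent marker.
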