Addgene plasmid #190389: JAB2602
Purpose: Plasmids encode parts for syntetic genetic circuit construction in eudicot plants (proUBQ10::PIP2A-mCherry-NOSt_proG1090::AmtR-VP16-19St_4XAmtRO::GFPint-NLS-ADHt)
Depositing lab: Jennifer Brophy & Jose Dinneny. Depositing organization: Stanford University. Publication: Synthetic genetic circuits as a means of reprogramming plant roots. Brophy JAN, Magallon KJ, Duan L, Zhong V, Ramachandran P, Kniazev K, Dinneny JR. Science. 2022 Aug 12;377(6607):747-751. doi: 10.1126/science.abo4326. Epub 2022 Aug 11. PubMed 35951698.
Backbone
  Vector backbone: JAB2155
  Vector type: Plant Expression
Growth in bacteria
  Bacterial resistance: Kanamycin, 50 μg/mL
  Growth temperature: 37°C
  Growth strain: DH5alpha
  Copy number: High Copy
Gene/Insert
  Gene/Insert name: proUBQ10::PIP2A-mCherry-NOSt_proG1090::AmtR-VP16-19St_4XAmtRO::GFPint-NLS-ADHt
  Species: Synthetic
  Cloning method: Restriction Enzyme; 5′ cloning site unknown (unknown if destroyed)
Terms and licenses: Academic/Nonprofit Terms; Industry Terms: Not Available to Industry
Depositor comments: Backbone JAB2155 contains proUBQ10::PIP2A-mCherry-NOSt_proG1090::AmtR-VP16-19St. Please see the fully annotated sequence linked the "Supplemental Documents" section. Please visit https://www.biorxiv.org/content/10.1101/2022.02.02.478917v1 for bioRxiv preprint.
How to cite: JAB2602 was a gift from Jennifer Brophy & Jose Dinneny (Addgene plasmid # 190389 ; http://n2t.net/addgene:190389 ; RRID:Addgene_190389)
